>Addgene plasmid #171558 | pCMV-luc-miR-124 | addgene full sequence | sequence record 339678 | Addgene NGS Result
GGCTGCTGCCAGTGGCGATAAGTCGTGTCTTACCGGGTTGGACTCAAGACGATAGTTACCGGATAAGGCG
CAGCGGTCGGGCTGAACGGGGGGTTCGTGCACACAGCCCAGCTTGGAGCGAACGACCTACACCGAACTGA
GATACCTACAGCGTGAGCTATGAGAAAGCGCCACGCTTCCCGAAGGGAGAAAGGCGGACAGGTATCCGGT
AAGCGGCAGGGTCGGAACAGGAGAGCGCACGAGGGAGCTTCCAGGGGGAAACGCCTGGTATCTTTATAGT
CCTGTCGGGTTTCGCCACCTCTGACTTGAGCGTCGATTTTTGTGATGCTCGTCAGGGGGGCGGAGCCTAT
GGAAAAACGCCAGCAACGGAGATGCGCCGCGTGCGGCTGCTGGAGATGGCGGACGCGATGGATATGTTCT
GCCAAGGGTTGGTTTGCGCATTCACAGTTCTCCGCAAGAATTGATTGGCTCCAATTCTTGGAGTGGTGAA
TCCGTTAGCGAGGTGCCGCCGGCTTCCATTCAGGTCGAGGTGGCCCGGCTCCATGCACCGCGACGCAACG
CGGGGAGGCAGACAAGGTATAGGGCGGCGCCTACAATCCATGCCAACCCGTTCCATGTGCTCGCCGAGGC
GGCATAAATCGCCGTGACGATCAGCGGTCCAATGATCGAAGTTAGGCTGGTAAGAGCCGCGAGCGATCCT
TGAAGCTGTCCCTGATGGTCGTCATCTACCTGCCTGGACAGCATGGCCTGCAACGCGGGCATCCCGATGC
CGCCGGAAGCGAGAAGAATCATAATGGGGAAGGCCATCCAGCCTCGCGTCGGGGAGCTTTTTGCAAAAGC
CTAGGCCTCCAAAAAAGCCTCCTCACTACTTCTGGAATAGCTCAGAGGCCGAGGCGGCCTCGGCCTCTGC
ATAAATAAAAAAAATTAGTCAGCCATGAGCTTGGCCCATTGCATACGTTGTATCCATATCATAATATGTA
CATTTATATTGGCTCATGTCCAACATTACCGCCATGTTGACATTGATTATTGACTAGTTATTAATAGTAA
TCAATTACGGGGTCATTAGTTCATAGCCCATATATGGAGTTCCGCGTTACATAACTTACGGTAAATGGCC
CGCCTGGCTGACCGCCCAACGACCCCCGCCCATTGACGTCAATAATGACGTATGTTCCCATAGTAACGCC
AATAGGGACTTTCCATTGACGTCAATGGGTGGAGTATTTACGGTAAACTGCCCACTTGGCAGTACATCAA
GTGTATCATATGCCAAGTACGCCCCCTATTGACGTCAATGACGGTAAATGGCCCGCCTGGCATTATGCCC
AGTACATGACCTTATGGGACTTTCCTACTTGGCAGTACATCTACGTATTAGTCATCGCTATTACCATGCA
TGGTGATGCGGTTTTGGCAGTACATCAATGGGCGTGGATAGCGGTTTGACTCACGGGGATTTCCAAGTCT
CCACCCCATTGACGTCAATGGGAGTTTGTTTTGGCACCAAAATCAACGGGACTTTCCAAAATGTCGTAAC
AACTCCGCCCCATTGACGCAAATGGGCGGTAGGCGTGTACGGTGGGAGGTCTATATAAGCAGAGCTCGTT
TAGTGAAGTCAAGCTTAAGTGACCAGCTACAGTCGGAAACCATCAGCAAGAGGTCATTGTTCACCATGGA
AGACGCCAAAAACATAAAGAAAGGCCCGGCGCCATTCTATCCTCTAGAGGATGGAACCGCTGGAGAGCAA
CTGCATAAGGCTATGAAGAGATACGCCCTGGTTCCTGGAACAATTGCTTTTACAGATGCACATATCGAGG
TGAACATCACGTACGCGGAATACTTCGAAATGTCCGTTCGGTTGGCAGAAGCTATGAAACGATATGGGCT
GAATACAAATCACAGAATCGTCGTATGCAGTGAAAACTCTCTTCAATTCTTTATGCCGGTGTTGGGCGCG
TTATTTATCGGAGTTGCAGTTGCGCCCGCGAACGACATTTATAATGAACGTGAATTGCTCAACAGTATGA
ACATTTCGCAGCCTACCGTAGTGTTTGTTTCCAAAAAGGGGTTGCAAAAAATTTTGAACGTGCAAAAAAA
ATTACCAATAATCCAGAAAATTATTATCATGGATTCTAAAACGGATTACCAGGGATTTCAGTCGATGTAC
ACGTTCGTCACATCTCATCTACCTCCCGGTTTTAATGAATACGATTTTGTACCAGAGTCCTTTGATCGTG
ACAAAACAATTGCACTGATAATGAATTCCTCTGGATCTACTGGGTTACCTAAGGGTGTGGCCCTTCCGCA
TAGAACTGCCTGCGTCAGATTCTCGCATGCCAGAGATCCTATTTTTGGCAATCAAATCATTCCGGATACT
GCGATTTTAAGTGTTGTTCCATTCCATCACGGTTTTGGAATGTTTACTACACTCGGATATTTGATATGTG
GATTTCGAGTCGTCTTAATGTATAGATTTGAAGAAGAGCTGTTTTTACGATCCCTTCAGGATTACAAAAT
TCAAAGTGCGTTGCTAGTACCAACCCTATTTTCATTCTTCGCCAAAAGCACTCTGATTGACAAATACGAT
TTATCTAATTTACACGAAATTGCTTCTGGGGGCGCACCTCTTTCGAAAGAAGTCGGGGAAGCGGTTGCAA
AACGCTTCCATCTTCCAGGGATACGACAAGGATATGGGCTCACTGAGACTACATCAGCTATTCTGATTAC
ACCCGAGGGGGATGATAAACCGGGCGCGGTCGGTAAAGTTGTTCCATTTTTTGAAGCGAAGGTTGTGGAT
CTGGATACCGGGAAAACGCTGGGCGTTAATCAGAGAGGCGAATTATGTGTCAGAGGACCTATGATTATGT
CCGGTTATGTAAACAATCCGGAAGCGACCAACGCCTTGATTGACAAGGATGGATGGCTACATTCTGGAGA
CATAGCTTACTGGGACGAAGACGAACACTTCTTCATAGTTGACCGCTTGAAGTCTTTAATTAAATACAAA
GGATATCAGGTGGCCCCCGCTGAATTGGAATCGATATTGTTACAACACCCCAACATCTTCGACGCGGGCG
TGGCAGGTCTTCCCGACGATGACGCCGGTGAACTTCCCGCCGCCGTTGTTGTTTTGGAGCACGGAAAGAC
GATGACGGAAAAAGAGATCGTGGATTACGTCGCCAGTCAAGTAACAACCGCGAAAAAGTTGCGCGGAGGA
GTTGTGTTTGTGGACGAAGTACCGAAAGGTCTTACCGGAAAACTCGACGCAAGAAAAATCAGAGAGATCC
TCATAAAGGCCAAGAAGGGCGGAAAGTCCAAATTGTAACTCTAGACAAGAGGTCATTGTTCACCATGGGT
TGATCCGCTAGCGGCATTCACCGCGTGCCTTAATGGCATTCACCGCGTGCCTTACTCGAGTGACCTTCAG
ACCTTGGCACTGGAGGTGGCCCGGCAGAAGCGCGGCATCGTGGATCAGTGCTGCACCAGCATCTGCTCTC
TCTACCAACTGGAGAACTACTGCAACTAGGCCCACCACTACCCTGTCCACCCCTCTGCAATGAATAAAAC
CTTTGAAAGAGCACTACAAGTTGTGTGTACATGCGTGCATGTGCATATGTGGTGCGGGGGGAACATGAGT
GGGGCTGGCTGGAGTGGCGATGATAAGCTGTCAAACATGAGAATTCTTGAAGACGAAAGGGCCTCGTGAT
ACGCCTATTTTTATAGGTTAATGTCATGATAATAATGGTTTCTTAGACGTCAGGTGGCACTTTTCGGGGA
AATGTGCGCGGAACCCCTATTTGTTTATTTTTCTAAATACATTCAAATATGTATCCGCTCATGAGACAAT
AACCCTGATAAATGCTTCAATAATATTGAAAAAGGAAGAGTATGAGTATTCAACATTTCCGTGTCGCCCT
TATTCCCTTTTTTGCGGCATTTTGCCTTCCTGTTTTTGCTCACCCAGAAACGCTGGTGAAAGTAAAAGAT
GCTGAAGATCAGTTGGGTGCACGAGTGGGTTACATCGAACTGGATCTCAACAGCGGTAAGATCCTTGAGA
GTTTTCGCCCCGAAGAACGTTTTCCAATGATGAGCACTTTTAAAGTTCTGCTATGTGGCGCGGTATTATC
CCGTGTTGACGCCGGGCAAGAGCAACTCGGTCGCCGCATACACTATTCTCAGAATGACTTGGTTGAGTAC
TCACCAGTCACAGAAAAGCATCTTACGGATGGCATGACAGTAAGAGAATTATGCAGTGCTGCCATAACCA
TGAGTGATAACACTGCGGCCAACTTACTTCTGACAACGATCGGAGGACCGAAGGAGCTAACCGCTTTTTT
GCACAACATGGGGGATCATGTAACTCGCCTTGATCGTTGGGAACCGGAGCTGAATGAAGCCATACCAAAC
GACGAGCGTGACACCACGATGCCTGCAGCAATGGCAACAACGTTGCGCAAACTATTAACTGGCGAACTAC
TTACTCTAGCTTCCCGGCAACAATTAATAGACTGGATGGAGGCGGATAAAGTTGCAGGACCACTTCTGCG
CTCGGCCCTTCCGGCTGGCTGGTTTATTGCTGATAAATCTGGAGCCGGTGAGCGTGGGTCTCGCGGTATC
ATTGCAGCACTGGGGCCAGATGGTAAGCCCTCCCGTATCGTAGTTATCTACACGACGGGGAGTCAGGCAA
CTATGGATGAACGAAATAGACAGATCGCTGAGATAGGTGCCTCACTGATTAAGCATTGGTAACTGTCAGA
CCAAGTTTACTCATATATACTTTAGATTGATTTAAAACTTCATTTTTAATTTAAAAGGATCTAGGCTGCT
GCTTGCAAACAAAAAAACCACCGCTACCAGCGGTGGTTTGTTTGCCGGATCAAGAGCTACCAACTCTTTT
TCCGAAGGTAACTGGCTTCAGCAGAGCGCAGATACCAAATACTGTCCTTCTAGTGTAGCCGTAGTTAGGC
CACCACTTCAAGAACTCTGTAGCACCGCCTACATACCTCGCTCTGCTAATCCTGTTACCAGT
Features (pLannotate 1.2.2; 10 found; start..end, strand, type, name):
    520..821     -  CDS            TcR (fragment): tetracycline efflux protein; tet; confers resistance to tetracycline
    844..937     -  rep_origin     SV40 ori (fragment): SV40 origin of replication
   1019..1398    +  enhancer       CMV enhancer: human cytomegalovirus immediate early enhancer
   1403..1606    +  promoter       CMV promoter: human cytomegalovirus (CMV) immediate early promoter
   1676..3325    +  CDS            LUCI_PHOPY: Experimental evidence at protein level: Swiss-Prot protein existence level 1. Produces green light with a wavelength of 562 nm. From Photinus pyralis (Common eastern firefly) (Lampyris pyralis).
   3407..3526    +  CDS            INS (fragment): INS_CHICH - Experimental evidence at protein level: Swiss-Prot protein existence level 1. Insulin decreases blood glucose concentration. It increases cell permeability to monosaccharides, amino acids and fatty acids. It accelerates glycolysis, the pentose phosphate cycle, and glycogen synthesis in liver. From Chinchilla chinchilla (Short-tailed chinchilla) (Chinchilla brevicaudata).
   3658..3674    -  promoter       tet promoter (fragment): E. coli promoter for tetracycline efflux protein gene
   3787..3891    +  promoter       AmpR promoter: bla
   3892..4752    +  CDS            AmpR: β-lactamase; bla; confers resistance to ampicillin, carbenicillin, and related antibiotics
   4826..355     +  rep_origin     ori (across the origin): high-copy-number ColE1/pMB1/pBR322/pUC origin of replication
