[The description below was written by a language model from this plasmid's Addgene catalogue record and pLannotate feature annotations shown in this document.]
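Description:
pCMV-luc-miR-124 is a mammalian expression reporter plasmid of about 5.0 kb built on the pCMV-luc backbone. It is maintained in E. coli through a ColE1/pMB1-type origin and selected with ampicillin via the bla (AmpR) gene and its own promoter. The annotation tool labels the origin as a high-copy type, whereas the catalogue entry lists the plasmid as low copy. The feature table also picks up remnants of older vector ancestry: partial tetracycline-resistance coding sequence, a fragment of the tet promoter, and a partial SV40 origin. None of these appears to be intact, so they should not be assumed to be functional.

The expression unit consists of the human cytomegalovirus immediate-early enhancer and promoter driving firefly (Photinus pyralis) luciferase. Downstream of the luciferase coding sequence lies a short region that matches an insulin gene fragment. It is probably part of the 3' untranslated/processing region inherited from the backbone, though the record does not explain it. The defining insert is a synthetic sequence perfectly complementary to miR-124, placed in the luciferase 3' UTR. It is too short to be annotated in the feature table, and its exact position, copy number and cloning sites are not recorded.

Because the site is perfectly complementary, miR-124 loaded into the RNA-induced silencing complex should direct siRNA-like cleavage of the luciferase transcript, giving a strong drop in luminescence. The plasmid therefore serves as a positive control reporter for miR-124 activity in transfected mammalian cells. It provides a benchmark against which reporters carrying natural, partially complementary target sites can be compared in studies of how strongly different human microRNAs repress their targets.
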