Addgene plasmid #171558: pCMV-luc-miR-124
Purpose: a positive control reporter with 3' UTR sequences perfectly complementary to miR-124
Depositing lab: Yan Zeng. Depositing organization: Nanjing Agricultural University. Publication: Differential Inhibition of Target Gene Expression by Human microRNAs. Li P, Chen Y, Juma CA, Yang C, Huang J, Zhang X, Zeng Y. Cells. 2019 Jul 30;8(8). pii: cells8080791. doi: 10.3390/cells8080791. PubMed 31366019.
Backbone
  Vector backbone: pCMV-luc
  Vector type: Mammalian Expression
Growth in bacteria
  Bacterial resistance: Ampicillin, 100 μg/mL
  Growth temperature: 37°C
  Growth strain: DH5alpha
  Copy number: Low Copy
Gene/Insert
  Gene/Insert name: a sequences perfectly complementary to miR-124
  Species: Synthetic
  Cloning method: Restriction Enzyme; 5′ cloning site Unknown (unknown if destroyed)
Terms and licenses: Academic/Nonprofit Terms; Industry Terms: Not Available to Industry
How to cite: pCMV-luc-miR-124 was a gift from Yan Zeng (Addgene plasmid # 171558 ; http://n2t.net/addgene:171558 ; RRID:Addgene_171558)
